>Addgene plasmid #107489 | pCEP4-SERTR462E-myc | depositor full sequence | sequence record 205681 | pCEP4-SERTR462E-myc sequence 12145 bps
GCCGGCAAGGCCGGATCCAGACATGATAAGATACATTGATGAGTTTGGACAAACCACAACTAGAATGCAG
TGAAAAAAATGCTTTATTTGTGAAATTTGTGATGCTATTGCTTTATTTGTAACCATTATAAGCTGCAATA
AACAAGTTAACAACAACAATTGCATTCATTTTATGTTTCAGGTTCAGGGGGAGGTGTGGGAGGTTTTTTA
AAGCAAGTAAAACCTCTACAAATGTGGTATGGCTGATTATGATCCGGCTGCCTCGCGCGTTTCGGTGATG
ACGGTGAAAACCTCTGACACATGCAGCTCCCGGAGACGGTCACAGCTTGTCTGTAAGCGGATGCCGGGAG
CAGACAAGCCCGTCAGGGCGCGTCAGCGGGTGTTGGCGGGTGTCGGGGCGCAGCCATGAGGTCGACTCTA
GAGGATCGATCCCCGCCCCGGACGAACTAAACCTGACTACGACATCTCTGCCCCTTCTTCGCGGGGCAGT
GCATGTAATCCCTTCAGTTGGTTGGTACAACTTGCCAACTGGGCCCTGTTCCACATGTGACACGGGGGGG
GACCAAACACAAAGGGGTTCTCTGACTGTAGTTGACATCCTTATAAATGGATGTGCACATTTGCCAACAC
TGAGTGGCTTTCATCCTGGAGCAGACTTTGCAGTCTGTGGACTGCAACACAACATTGCCTTTATGTGTAA
CTCTTGGCTGAAGCTCTTACACCAATGCTGGGGGACATGTACCTCCCAGGGGCCCAGGAAGACTACGGGA
GGCTACACCAACGTCAATCAGAGGGGCCTGTGTAGCTACCGATAAGCGGACCCTCAAGAGGGCATTAGCA
ATAGTGTTTATAAGGCCCCCTTGTTAACCCTAAACGGGTAGCATATGCTTCCCGGGTAGTAGTATATACT
ATCCAGACTAACCCTAATTCAATAGCATATGTTACCCAACGGGAAGCATATGCTATCGAATTAGGGTTAG
TAAAAGGGTCCTAAGGAACAGCGATATCTCCCACCCCATGAGCTGTCACGGTTTTATTTACATGGGGTCA
GGATTCCACGAGGGTAGTGAACCATTTTAGTCACAAGGGCAGTGGCTGAAGATCAAGGAGCGGGCAGTGA
ACTCTCCTGAATCTTCGCCTGCTTCTTCATTCTCCTTCGTTTAGCTAATAGAATAACTGCTGAGTTGTGA
ACAGTAAGGTGTATGTGAGGTGCTCGAAAACAAGGTTTCAGGTGACGCCCCCAGAATAAAATTTGGACGG
GGGGTTCAGTGGTGGCATTGTGCTATGACACCAATATAACCCTCACAAACCCCTTGGGCAATAAATACTA
GTGTAGGAATGAAACATTCTGAATATCTTTAACAATAGAAATCCATGGGGTGGGGACAAGCCGTAAAGAC
TGGATGTCCATCTCACACGAATTTATGGCTATGGGCAACACATAATCCTAGTGCAATATGATACTGGGGT
TATTAAGATGTGTCCCAGGCAGGGACCAAGACAGGTGAACCATGTTGTTACACTCTATTTGTAACAAGGG
GAAAGAGAGTGGACGCCGACAGCAGCGGACTCCACTGGTTGTCTCTAACACCCCCGAAAATTAAACGGGG
CTCCACGCCAATGGGGCCCATAAACAAAGACAAGTGGCCACTCTTTTTTTTGAAATTGTGGAGTGGGGGC
ACGCGTCAGCCCCCACACGCCGCCCTGCGGTTTTGGACTGTAAAATAAGGGTGTAATAACTTGGCTGATT
GTAACCCCGCTAACCACTGCGGTCAAACCACTTGCCCACAAAACCACTAATGGCACCCCGGGGAATACCT
GCATAAGTAGGTGGGCGGGCCAAGATAGGGGCGCGATTGCTGCGATCTGGAGGACAAATTACACACACTT
GCGCCTGAGCGCCAAGCACAGGGTTGTTGGTCCTCATATTCACGAGGTCGCTGAGAGCACGGTGGGCTAA
TGTTGCCATGGGTAGCATATACTACCCAAATATCTGGATAGCATATGCTATCCTAATCTATATCTGGGTA
GCATAGGCTATCCTAATCTATATCTGGGTAGCATATGCTATCCTAATCTATATCTGGGTAGTATATGCTA
TCCTAATTTATATCTGGGTAGCATAGGCTATCCTAATCTATATCTGGGTAGCATATGCTATCCTAATCTA
TATCTGGGTAGTATATGCTATCCTAATCTGTATCCGGGTAGCATATGCTATCCTAATAGAGATTAGGGTA
GTATATGCTATCCTAATTTATATCTGGGTAGCATATACTACCCAAATATCTGGATAGCATATGCTATCCT
AATCTATATCTGGGTAGCATATGCTATCCTAATCTATATCTGGGTAGCATAGGCTATCCTAATCTATATC
TGGGTAGCATATGCTATCCTAATCTATATCTGGGTAGTATATGCTATCCTAATTTATATCTGGGTAGCAT
AGGCTATCCTAATCTATATCTGGGTAGCATATGCTATCCTAATCTATATCTGGGTAGTATATGCTATCCT
AATCTGTATCCGGGTAGCATATGCTATCCTCATGCATATACAGTCAGCATATGATACCCAGTAGTAGAGT
GGGAGTGCTATCCTTTGCATATGCCGCCACCTCCCAAGGGGGCGTGAATTTTCGCTGCTTGTCCTTTTCC
TGCTGGTTGCTCCCATTCTTAGGTGAATTTAAGGAGGCCAGGCTAAAGCCGTCGCATGTCTGATTGCTCA
CCAGGTAAATGTCGCTAATGTTTTCCAACGCGAGAAGGTGTTGAGCGCGGAGCTGAGTGACGTGACAACA
TGGGTATGCCCAATTGCCCCATGTTGGGAGGACGAAAATGGTGACAAGACAGATGGCCAGAAATACACCA
ACAGCACGCATGATGTCTACTGGGGATTTATTCTTTAGTGCGGGGGAATACACGGCTTTTAATACGATTG
AGGGCGTCTCCTAACAAGTTACATCACTCCTGCCCTTCCTCACCCTCATCTCCATCACCTCCTTCATCTC
CGTCATCTCCGTCATCACCCTCCGCGGCAGCCCCTTCCACCATAGGTGGAAACCAGGGAGGCAAATCTAC
TCCATCGTCAAAGCTGCACACAGTCACCCTGATATTGCAGGTAGGAGCGGGCTTTGTCATAACAAGGTCC
TTAATCGCATCCTTCAAAACCTCAGCAAATATATGAGTTTGTAAAAAGACCATGAAATAACAGACAATGG
ACTCCCTTAGCGGGCCAGGTTGTGGGCCGGGTCCAGGGGCCATTCCAAAGGGGAGACGACTCAATGGTGT
AAGACGACATTGTGGAATAGCAAGGGCAGTTCCTCGCCTTAGGTTGTAAAGGGAGGTCTTACTACCTCCA
TATACGAACACACCGGCGACCCAAGTTCCTTCGTCGGTAGTCCTTTCTACGTGACTCCTAGCCAGGAGAG
CTCTTAAACCTTCTGCAATGTTCTCAAATTTCGGGTTGGAACCTCCTTGACCACGATGCTTTCCAAACCA
CCCTCCTTTTTTGCGCCTGCCTCCATCACCCTGACCCCGGGGTCCAGTGCTTGGGCCTTCTCCTGGGTCA
TCTGCGGGGCCCTGCTCTATCGCTCCCGGGGGCACGTCAGGCTCACCATCTGGGCCACCTTCTTGGTGGT
ATTCAAAATAATCGGCTTCCCCTACAGGGTGGAAAAATGGCCTTCTACCTGGAGGGGGCCTGCGCGGTGG
AGACCCGGATGATGATGACTGACTACTGGGACTCCTGGGCCTCTTTTCTCCACGTCCACGACCTCTCCCC
CTGGCTCTTTCACGACTTCCCCCCCTGGCTCTTTCACGTCCTCTACCCCGGCGGCCTCCACTACCTCCTC
GACCCCGGCCTCCACTACCTCCTCGACCCCGGCCTCCACTGCCTCCTCGACCCCGGCCTCCACCTCCTGC
TCCTGCCCCTCCTGCTCCTGCCCCTCCTCCTGCTCCTGCCCCTCCTGCCCCTCCTGCTCCTGCCCCTCCT
GCCCCTCCTGCTCCTGCCCCTCCTGCCCCTCCTGCTCCTGCCCCTCCTGCCCCTCCTCCTGCTCCTGCCC
CTCCTGCCCCTCCTCCTGCTCCTGCCCCTCCTGCCCCTCCTGCTCCTGCCCCTCCTGCCCCTCCTGCTCC
TGCCCCTCCTGCCCCTCCTGCTCCTGCCCCTCCTGCTCCTGCCCCTCCTGCTCCTGCCCCTCCTGCTCCT
GCCCCTCCTGCCCCTCCTGCCCCTCCTCCTGCTCCTGCCCCTCCTGCTCCTGCCCCTCCTGCCCCTCCTG
CCCCTCCTGCTCCTGCCCCTCCTCCTGCTCCTGCCCCTCCTGCCCCTCCTGCCCCTCCTCCTGCTCCTGC
CCCTCCTGCCCCTCCTCCTGCTCCTGCCCCTCCTCCTGCTCCTGCCCCTCCTGCCCCTCCTGCCCCTCCT
CCTGCTCCTGCCCCTCCTGCCCCTCCTCCTGCTCCTGCCCCTCCTCCTGCTCCTGCCCCTCCTGCCCCTC
CTGCCCCTCCTCCTGCTCCTGCCCCTCCTCCTGCTCCTGCCCCTCCTGCCCCTCCTGCCCCTCCTGCCCC
TCCTCCTGCTCCTGCCCCTCCTCCTGCTCCTGCCCCTCCTGCTCCTGCCCCTCCCGCTCCTGCTCCTGCT
CCTGTTCCACCGTGGGTCCCTTTGCAGCCAATGCAACTTGGACGTTTTTGGGGTCTCCGGACACCATCTC
TATGTCTTGGCCCTGATCCTGAGCCGCCCGGGGCTCCTGGTCTTCCGCCTCCTCGTCCTCGTCCTCTTCC
CCGTCCTCGTCCATGGTTATCACCCCCTCTTCTTTGAGGTCCACTGCCGCCGGAGCCTTCTGGTCCAGAT
GTGTCTCCCTTCTCTCCTAGGCCATTTCCAGGTCCTGTACCTGGCCCCTCGTCAGACATGATTCACACTA
AAAGAGATCAATAGACATCTTTATTAGACGACGCTCAGTGAATACAGGGAGTGCAGACTCCTGCCCCCTC
CAACAGCCCCCCCACCCTCATCCCCTTCATGGTCGCTGTCAGACAGATCCAGGTCTGAAAATTCCCCATC
CTCCGAACCATCCTCGTCCTCATCACCAATTACTCGCAGCCCGGAAAACTCCCGCTGAACATCCTCAAGA
TTTGCGTCCTGAGCCTCAAGCCAGGCCTCAAATTCCTCGTCCCCCTTTTTGCTGGACGGTAGGGATGGGG
ATTCTCGGGACCCCTCCTCTTCCTCTTCAAGGTCACCAGACAGAGATGCTACTGGGGCAACGGAAGAAAA
GCTGGGTGCGGCCTGTGAGGATCAGCTTATCGATGATAAGCTGTCAAACATGAGAATTCTTGAAGACGAA
AGGGCCTCGTGATACGCCTATTTTTATAGGTTAATGTCATGATAATAATGGTTTCTTAGACGTCAGGTGG
CACTTTTCGGGGAAATGTGCGCGGAACCCCTATTTGTTTATTTTTCTAAATACATTCAAATATGTATCCG
CTCATGAGACAATAACCCTGATAAATGCTTCAATAATATTGAAAAAGGAAGAGTATGAGTATTCAACATT
TCCGTGTCGCCCTTATTCCCTTTTTTGCGGCATTTTGCCTTCCTGTTTTTGCTCACCCAGAAACGCTGGT
GAAAGTAAAAGATGCTGAAGATCAGTTGGGTGCACGAGTGGGTTACATCGAACTGGATCTCAACAGCGGT
AAGATCCTTGAGAGTTTTCGCCCCGAAGAACGTTTTCCAATGATGAGCACTTTTAAAGTTCTGCTATGTG
GCGCGGTATTATCCCGTGTTGACGCCGGGCAAGAGCAACTCGGTCGCCGCATACACTATTCTCAGAATGA
CTTGGTTGAGTACTCACCAGTCACAGAAAAGCATCTTACGGATGGCATGACAGTAAGAGAATTATGCAGT
GCTGCCATAACCATGAGTGATAACACTGCGGCCAACTTACTTCTGACAACGATCGGAGGACCGAAGGAGC
TAACCGCTTTTTTGCACAACATGGGGGATCATGTAACTCGCCTTGATCGTTGGGAACCGGAGCTGAATGA
AGCCATACCAAACGACGAGCGTGACACCACGATGCCTGCAGCAATGGCAACAACGTTGCGCAAACTATTA
ACTGGCGAACTACTTACTCTAGCTTCCCGGCAACAATTAATAGACTGGATGGAGGCGGATAAAGTTGCAG
GACCACTTCTGCGCTCGGCCCTTCCGGCTGGCTGGTTTATTGCTGATAAATCTGGAGCCGGTGAGCGTGG
GTCTCGCGGTATCATTGCAGCACTGGGGCCAGATGGTAAGCCCTCCCGTATCGTAGTTATCTACACGACG
GGGAGTCAGGCAACTATGGATGAACGAAATAGACAGATCGCTGAGATAGGTGCCTCACTGATTAAGCATT
GGTAACTGTCAGACCAAGTTTACTCATATATACTTTAGATTGATTTAAAACTTCATTTTTAATTTAAAAG
GATCTAGGTGAAGATCCTTTTTGATAATCTCATGACCAAAATCCCTTAACGTGAGTTTTCGTTCCACTGA
GCGTCAGACCCCGTAGAAAAGATCAAAGGATCTTCTTGAGATCCTTTTTTTCTGCGCGTAATCTGCTGCT
TGCAAACAAAAAAACCACCGCTACCAGCGGTGGTTTGTTTGCCGGATCAAGAGCTACCAACTCTTTTTCC
GAAGGTAACTGGCTTCAGCAGAGCGCAGATACCAAATACTGTCCTTCTAGTGTAGCCGTAGTTAGGCCAC
CACTTCAAGAACTCTGTAGCACCGCCTACATACCTCGCTCTGCTAATCCTGTTACCAGTGGCTGCTGCCA
GTGGCGATAAGTCGTGTCTTACCGGGTTGGACTCAAGACGATAGTTACCGGATAAGGCGCAGCGGTCGGG
CTGAACGGGGGGTTCGTGCACACAGCCCAGCTTGGAGCGAACGACCTACACCGAACTGAGATACCTACAG
CGTGAGCTATGAGAAAGCGCCACGCTTCCCGAAGGGAGAAAGGCGGACAGGTATCCGGTAAGCGGCAGGG
TCGGAACAGGAGAGCGCACGAGGGAGCTTCCAGGGGGAAACGCCTGGTATCTTTATAGTCCTGTCGGGTT
TCGCCACCTCTGACTTGAGCGTCGATTTTTGTGATGCTCGTCAGGGGGGCGGAGCCTATGGAAAAACGCC
AGCAACGCGGCCTTTTTACGGTTCCTGGCCTTTTGCTGGCCTTGAAGCTGTCCCTGATGGTCGTCATCTA
CCTGCCTGGACAGCATGGCCTGCAACGCGGGCATCCCGATGCCGCCGGAAGCGAGAAGAATCATAATGGG
GAAGGCCATCCAGCCTCGCGTCGCGAACGCCAGCAAGACGTAGCCCAGCGCGTCGGCCCCGAGATGCGCC
GCGTGCGGCTGCTGGAGATGGCGGACGCGATGGATATGTTCTGCCAAGGGTTGGTTTGCGCATTCACAGT
TCTCCGCAAGAATTGATTGGCTCCAATTCTTGGAGTGGTGAATCCGTTAGCGAGGTGCCGCCCTGCTTCA
TCCCCGTGGCCCGTTGCTCGCGTTTGCTGGCGGTGTCCCCGGAAGAAATATATTTGCATGTCTTTAGTTC
TATGATGACACAAACCCCGCCCAGCGTCTTGTCATTGGCGAATTCGAACACGCAGATGCAGTCGGGGCGG
CGCGGTCCGAGGTCCACTTCGCATATTAAGGTGACGCGTGTGGCCTCGAACACCGAGCGACCCTGCAGCG
ACCCGCTTAACAGCGTCAACAGCGTGCCGCAGATCCCGGGGGGCAATGAGATATGAAAAAGCCTGAACTC
ACCGCGACGTCTGTCGAGAAGTTTCTGATCGAAAAGTTCGACAGCGTCTCCGACCTGATGCAGCTCTCGG
AGGGCGAAGAATCTCGTGCTTTCAGCTTCGATGTAGGAGGGCGTGGATATGTCCTGCGGGTAAATAGCTG
CGCCGATGGTTTCTACAAAGATCGTTATGTTTATCGGCACTTTGCATCGGCCGCGCTCCCGATTCCGGAA
GTGCTTGACATTGGGGAATTCAGCGAGAGCCTGACCTATTGCATCTCCCGCCGTGCACAGGGTGTCACGT
TGCAAGACCTGCCTGAAACCGAACTGCCCGCTGTTCTGCAGCCGGTCGCGGAGGCCATGGATGCGATCGC
TGCGGCCGATCTTAGCCAGACGAGCGGGTTCGGCCCATTCGGACCGCAAGGAATCGGTCAATACACTACA
TGGCGTGATTTCATATGCGCGATTGCTGATCCCCATGTGTATCACTGGCAAACTGTGATGGACGACACCG
TCAGTGCGTCCGTCGCGCAGGCTCTCGATGAGCTGATGCTTTGGGCCGAGGACTGCCCCGAAGTCCGGCA
CCTCGTGCACGCGGATTTCGGCTCCAACAATGTCCTGACGGACAATGGCCGCATAACAGCGGTCATTGAC
TGGAGCGAGGCGATGTTCGGGGATTCCCAATACGAGGTCGCCAACATCTTCTTCTGGAGGCCGTGGTTGG
CTTGTATGGAGCAGCAGACGCGCTACTTCGAGCGGAGGCATCCGGAGCTTGCAGGATCGCCGCGGCTCCG
GGCGTATATGCTCCGCATTGGTCTTGACCAACTCTATCAGAGCTTGGTTGACGGCAATTTCGATGATGCA
GCTTGGGCGCAGGGTCGATGCGACGCAATCGTCCGATCCGGAGCCGGGACTGTCGGGCGTACACAAATCG
CCCGCAGAAGCGCGGCCGTCTGGACCGATGGCTGTGTAGAAGTACTCGCCGATAGTGGAAACCGACGCCC
CAGCACTCGTCCGGATCGGGAGATGGGGGAGGCTAACTGAAACACGGAAGGAGACAATACCGGAAGGAAC
CCGCGCTATGACGGCAATAAAAAGACAGAATAAAACGCACGGGTGTTGGGTCGTTTGTTCATAAACGCGG
GGTTCGGTCCCAGGGCTGGCACTCTGTCGATACCCCACCGAGACCCCATTGGGGCCAATACGCCCGCGTT
TCTTCCTTTTCCCCACCCCACCCCCCAAGTTCGGGTGAAGGCCCAGGGCTCGCAGCCAACGTCGGGGCGG
CAGGCCCTGCCATAGCCACTGGCCCCGTGGGTTAGGGACGGGGTCCCCCATGGGGAATGGTTTATGGTTC
GTGGGGGTTATTATTTTGGGCGTTGCGTGGGGTCAGGTCCACGACTGGACTGAGCAGACAGACCCATGGT
TTTTGGATGGCCTGGGCATGGACCGCATGTACTGGCGCGACACGAACACCGGGCGTCTGTGGCTGCCAAA
CACCCCCGACCCCCAAAAACCACCGCGCGGATTTCTGGCGTGCCAAGCTAGTCGACCAATTCTCATGTTT
GACAGCTTATCATCGCAGATCCGGGCAACGTTGTTGCCATTGCTGCAGGCGCAGAACTGGTAGGTATGGA
AGATCTATACATTGAATCAATATTGGCAATTAGCCATATTAGTCATTGGTTATATAGCATAAATCAATAT
TGGCTATTGGCCATTGCATACGTTGTATCTATATCATAATATGTACATTTATATTGGCTCATGTCCAATA
TGACCGCCATGTTGACATTGATTATTGACTAGTTATTAATAGTAATCAATTACGGGGTCATTAGTTCATA
GCCCATATATGGAGTTCCGCGTTACATAACTTACGGTAAATGGCCCGCCTGGCTGACCGCCCAACGACCC
CCGCCCATTGACGTCAATAATGACGTATGTTCCCATAGTAACGCCAATAGGGACTTTCCATTGACGTCAA
TGGGTGGAGTATTTACGGTAAACTGCCCACTTGGCAGTACATCAAGTGTATCATATGCCAAGTCCGCCCC
CTATTGACGTCAATGACGGTAAATGGCCCGCCTGGCATTATGCCCAGTACATGACCTTACGGGACTTTCC
TACTTGGCAGTACATCTACGTATTAGTCATCGCTATTACCATGGTGATGCGGTTTTGGCAGTACACCAAT
GGGCGTGGATAGCGGTTTGACTCACGGGGATTTCCAAGTCTCCACCCCATTGACGTCAATGGGAGTTTGT
TTTGGCACCAAAATCAACGGGACTTTCCAAAATGTCGTAATAACCCCGCCCCGTTGACGCAAATGGGCGG
TAGGCGTGTACGGTGGGAGGTCTATATAAGCAGAGCTCGTTTAGTGAACCGTCAGATCTCTAGAAGCTGG
GTACCAGCTGCTAGCGCCACCATGGAGACCACCCCCCTGAACAGTCAAAAGCAACTCTCTGCCTGTGAGG
ATGGAGAGGACTGTCAGGAGAATGGCGTTCTTCAAAAGGTTGTACCCACCCCTGGAGATAAGGTGGAAAG
CGGCCAGATTTCCAACGGCTACAGCGCCGTGCCATCACCTGGAGCCGGGGATGATACACGGCACAGCATT
CCCGCAACCACCACGACACTGGTTGCAGAGCTTCACCAGGGCGAGAGGGAGACGTGGGGCAAAAAGGTAG
ATTTTCTGCTTTCCGTGATCGGTTACGCGGTCGATCTGGGGAACGTGTGGAGGTTCCCTTACATTTGTTA
CCAAAACGGAGGGGGTGCCTTCTTGCTGCCCTACACAATTATGGCGATTTTTGGGGGTATCCCGCTCTTC
TACATGGAACTGGCCTTGGGTCAGTACCACCGGAACGGCTGCATTAGCATTTGGCGCAAGATATGCCCCA
TTTTCAAGGGAATCGGATACGCAATCTGTATAATCGCGTTCTATATTGCATCATATTACAACACCATCAT
GGCCTGGGCCCTTTATTACTTGATCAGCAGTTTCACCGACCAATTGCCGTGGACGAGCTGTAAGAACTCA
TGGAATACCGGGAACTGTACCAACTACTTCTCTGAGGACAGCTCAGGAGGTAGCGGGGGTGAACAGAAGC
TGATTAGCGAGGAGGACTTGGGCAGTCCAGGCGGAAGCGGCAACATCACTTGGACACTCCATAGTACGAG
CCCCGCAGAGGAGTTTTACACCAGGCACGTACTGCAGATTCATAGGAGCAAGGGTCTGCAAGACCTGGGC
GGTATTAGCTGGCAGCTCGCATTGTGCATAATGTTGATCTTTACGGTGATCTATTTCTCTATCTGGAAGG
GAGTAAAGACATCCGGCAAGGTGGTGTGGGTGACGGCGACCTTCCCCTACATTATACTCAGCGTGTTGTT
GGTGAGGGGGGCAACCCTGCCTGGGGCCTGGCGAGGCGTGCTGTTCTATCTCAAGCCAAACTGGCAGAAG
CTTCTTGAAACCGGAGTGTGGATCGACGCGGCCGCGCAAATCTTCTTTTCCCTCGGTCCCGGCTTCGGGG
TCCTTCTGGCATTCGCAAGCTACAACAAGTTCAACAATAACTGCTACCAGGACGCCCTCGTGACAAGTGT
AGTGAACTGCATGACCTCTTTCGTGAGCGGGTTTGTGATCTTCACAGTACTCGGATATATGGCTGAGATG
AGGAACGAAGATGTTAGTGAGGTTGCCAAAGACGCTGGCCCGAGCCTGTTGTTCATCACATACGCCGAGG
CTATCGCGAACATGCCCGCATCTACTTTCTTCGCCATCATCTTTTTCCTGATGCTGATAACCCTTGGGCT
GGATAGCACCTTCGCCGGACTGGAGGGTGTCATCACTGCCGTTCTCGACGAGTTCCCCCATGTGTGGGCC
AAGCGAGAGGAAAGGTTCGTGCTGGCCGTCGTAATCACATGCTTCTTCGGCTCACTGGTGACCCTTACCT
TTGGCGGTGCGTACGTGGTCAAGCTGCTCGAAGAGTACGCCACTGGACCGGCGGTTCTGACCGTGGCATT
GATCGAGGCCGTGGCCGTAAGCTGGTTTTACGGCATCACGCAGTTCTGTAGGGACGTGAAAGAGATGCTG
GGCTTTTCTCCCGGTTGGTTTTGGAGGATTTGTTGGGTAGCAATTAGCCCCCTGTTTCTCCTTTTCATTA
TTTGCTCTTTTCTGATGTCTCCACCGCAGCTCCGACTGTTTCAGTACAACTACCCCTACTGGTCAATTAT
CCTGGGCTATTGTATCGGCACCTCAAGTTTCATCTGCATCCCCACATACATCGCATACAGACTGATAATT
ACGCCCGGTACTTTTAAGGAGCGAATCATTAAAAGCATAACCCCCGAAACCCCCACCGAGATCCCTTGTG
GCGATATAAGACTCAATGCGGTCTAATAGCTCGAG
Features (pLannotate 1.2.2; 22 found; start..end, strand, type, name):
     14..148     -  polyA_signal   SV40 poly(A) signal: SV40 polyadenylation signal
    171..254     -  CDS            large T antigen (fragment): large T antigen from SV40 (simian virus 40)
    257..297     +  CDS            rop (fragment): Rop protein, which maintains plasmids at low copy number; rop
    409..427     -  misc_feature   MCS (fragment): pUC18/19 multiple cloning site
    873..2662    -  rep_origin     oriP: Epstein-Barr virus oriP replication origin (Yates et al., 2000)
   2663..2881    -  CDS            gL (fragment): GL_EBVB9 - Experimental evidence at protein level: Swiss-Prot protein existence level 1. The heterodimer glycoprotein H-glycoprotein L is required for the fusion of viral and plasma membranes leading to virus entry into the host cell. Acts as a functional inhibitor of gH and maintains gH in an inhibited form. Upon binding to host integrins, gL dissociates from gH leading to activation of the viral fusion glycoproteins gB and gH. Fusion of EBV with B-lymphocytes requires the additional receptor- binding protein gp42, which forms a complex with gH/gL. The heterodimer gH/gL targets also host EPHA
   2964..4889    -  CDS            EBNA1: Epstein-Barr nuclear antigen 1, also known as EBNA-1 crucial for latent viral infection, and for episomal amplification of vectors containing the oriP origin (Okita et al., 2013)
   4927..5271    -  CDS            BRRF2_EBVB9 (fragment): Protein inferred from homology: Swiss-Prot protein existence level 3. From Epstein-Barr virus (strain B95-8) (HHV-4) (Human herpesvirus 4).
   5274..5297    -  promoter       tet promoter (fragment): E. coli promoter for tetracycline efflux protein gene
   5410..5514    +  promoter       AmpR promoter: bla
   5515..6375    +  CDS            AmpR: β-lactamase; bla; confers resistance to ampicillin, carbenicillin, and related antibiotics
   6546..7134    +  rep_origin     ori: high-copy-number ColE1/pMB1/pBR322/pUC origin of replication
   7180..7338    -  CDS            TcR (fragment): tetracycline efflux protein; tet; confers resistance to tetracycline
   7459..7659    -  CDS            MDV035 (fragment): UL24_GAHVM - Protein inferred from homology: Swiss-Prot protein existence level 3. May play a role in the dispersal of host nucleolin from the nucleolus throughout the nucleus leading to a decrease in ribosome biogenesis. From Gallid herpesvirus 2 (strain Chicken/Md5/ATCC VR-987) (GaHV-2) (Marek's disease herpesvirus type 1).
   7648..7710    +  promoter       Mini-TK promoter: minimal herpes simplex virus (HSV) thymidine kinase promoter
   7753..8790    +  CDS            HygR: hygromycin B phosphotransferase confers resistance to hygromycin
   8832..8880    +  polyA_signal   HSV TK poly(A) signal: herpes simplex virus thymidine kinase polyadenylation signal (Cole and Stacy, 1985)
   9080..9304    +  CDS            gH (fragment): GH_HHV11 - Experimental evidence at protein level: Swiss-Prot protein existence level 1. The heterodimer glycoprotein H-glycoprotein L is required for the fusion of viral and plasma membranes leading to virus entry into the host cell. Following initial binding to host receptor, membrane fusion is mediated by the fusion machinery composed of gB and the heterodimer gH/gL. May also be involved in the fusion between the virion envelope and the outer nuclear membrane during virion morphogenesis. From Human herpesvirus 1 (strain 17) (HHV-1) (Human herpes simplex virus 1).
   9335..9360    -  CDS            bla(M) (fragment): β-lactamase lacking the signal sequence; bla(M); allows cytosolic expression of β-lactamase
   9534..9913    +  enhancer       CMV enhancer: human cytomegalovirus immediate early enhancer
   9915..10114   +  promoter       CMV promoter: human cytomegalovirus (CMV) immediate early promoter
  10172..12133   +  CDS            SLC6A4: SC6A4_HUMAN - Also known as HTT, SERT. Experimental evidence at protein level: Swiss-Prot protein existence level 1. Serotonin transporter whose primary function in the central nervous system involves the regulation of serotonergic signaling via transport of serotonin molecules from the synaptic cleft back into the pre-synaptic terminal for re-utilization. Plays a key role in mediating regulation of the availability of serotonin to other receptors of serotonergic systems. Terminates the action of serotonin and recycles it in a sodium-dependent manner. From Homo sapiens (Human).
