[The description below was written by a language model from this plasmid's Addgene catalogue record and pLannotate feature annotations shown in this document.]
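Description:
pCEP4-SERTR462E-myc is a mammalian expression plasmid built on the Invitrogen pCEP4 episomal backbone, with a full recorded sequence of about 12.1 kb. In bacteria it is maintained through a high-copy ColE1/pUC-type origin and selected with ampicillin via the β-lactamase gene. For mammalian cells it carries a hygromycin B phosphotransferase cassette driven by an HSV thymidine kinase promoter and terminated by the TK polyadenylation signal. The backbone also contains the Epstein-Barr virus oriP origin together with the EBNA1 coding sequence. Together these allow the plasmid to replicate and persist as an extrachromosomal episome in permissive primate cells rather than requiring integration. Several short annotated fragments (herpesvirus gL, gH, BRRF2, UL24-like, rop, tetracycline resistance and SV40 large T pieces) are most likely remnants flanking the functional backbone elements, not expressed payloads.

The insert is a codon-optimized human serotonin transporter (SERT, SLC6A4) coding sequence of roughly 2 kb, cloned between NheI and XhoI sites that both remain intact. It sits downstream of the CMV immediate early enhancer and promoter, and the circular map places the SV40 polyadenylation signal just beyond its 3′ end. The transporter carries an internal MYC epitope inserted in extracellular loop 2, which makes protein at the plasma membrane accessible to antibody detection without permeabilizing cells. It also bears the R462E substitution, which the depositor describes as giving approximately wild-type activity with decreased surface expression. The plasmid comes from a deep mutagenesis study of transporter uptake of a non-native substrate, and it serves as an individual mutant for comparing transport activity and surface expression with those of other SERT variants in transfected mammalian cells.
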