Addgene plasmid #107489: pCEP4-SERTR462E-myc
Purpose: Mammalian expression plasmid for codon optimized mutant hSERT with internal MYC tag inserted in ECL2, mutation R462E with approximately wildtype activity, decreased surface expression
Depositing lab: Erik Procko. Publication: Deep Mutagenesis of a Transporter for Uptake of a Non-Native Substrate Identifies Conformationally Dynamic Regions. Young HJ, Chan M, Selvam B, Szymanski SK, Shukla D, Procko E. bioRxiv 2021.04.19.440442 10.1101/2021.04.19.440442.
Backbone
  Vector backbone: pCEP4
  Backbone manufacturer: Invitrogen
  Backbone size w/o insert (bp): 10410
  Vector type: Mammalian Expression
  Selectable markers: Hygromycin
Growth in bacteria
  Bacterial resistance: Ampicillin, 100 μg/mL
  Growth temperature: 37°C
  Growth strain: DH5alpha
  Copy number: High Copy
Gene/Insert
  Gene/Insert name: Serotonin Transporter (SERT) (alt name: SLC6A4)
  Species: H. sapiens (human)
  Insert size (bp): 1985
  Mutation: R462E
  Entrez Gene: SLC6A4 (a.k.a. 5-HTT, 5-HTTLPR, 5HTT, HTT, OCD1, SERT, SERT1, hSERT)
  Promoter: CMV
  Cloning method: Restriction Enzyme; 5′ cloning site NHE1 (not destroyed); 3′ cloning site XHO1 (not destroyed)
  Sequencing primers: 5′ CMV Forward; 3′ EBV Reverse
Terms and licenses: Academic/Nonprofit Terms; Industry Terms: Not Available to Industry
Depositor comments: Please visit https://doi.org/10.1101/2021.04.19.440442 for bioRxiv preprint.
How to cite: pCEP4-SERTR462E-myc was a gift from Erik Procko (Addgene plasmid # 107489 ; http://n2t.net/addgene:107489 ; RRID:Addgene_107489)
