>Addgene plasmid #107489 | pCEP4-SERTR462E-myc | addgene partial sequence | sequence record 205680 | Addgene Partial NGS Result
CCTCCTGCTCCTGCCCCTCCTCCTGCTCCTGCCCCTCCTGCTCCTGCCCCTCCCGCTCCTGCTCCTGCTC
CTGTTCCACCGTGGGTCCCTTTGCAGCCAATGCAACTTGGACGTTTTTGGGGTCTCCGGACACCATCTCT
ATGTCTTGGCCCTGATCCTGAGCCGCCCGGGGCTCCTGGTCTTCCGCCTCCTCGTCCTCGTCCTCTTCCC
CGTCCTCGTCCATGGTTATCACCCCCTCTTCTTTGAGGTCCACTGCCGCCGGAGCCTTCTGGTCCAGATG
TGTCTCCCTTCTCTCCTAGGCCATTTCCAGGTCCTGTACCTGGCCCCTCGTCAGACATGATTCACACTAA
AAGAGATCAATAGACATCTTTATTAGACGACGCTCAGTGAATACAGGGAGTGCAGACTCCTGCCCCCTCC
AACAGCCCCCCCACCCTCATCCCCTTCATGGTCGCTGTCAGACAGATCCAGGTCTGAAAATTCCCCATCC
TCCGAACCATCCTCGTCCTCATCACCAATTACTCGCAGCCCGGAAAACTCCCGCTGAACATCCTCAAGAT
TTGCGTCCTGAGCCTCAAGCCAGGCCTCAAATTCCTCGTCCCCCTTTTTGCTGGACGGTAGGGATGGGGA
TTCTCGGGACCCCTCCTCTTCCTCTTCAAGGTCACCAGACAGAGATGCTACTGGGGCAACGGAAGAAAAG
CTGGGTGCGGCCTGTGAGGATCAGCTTATCGATGATAAGCTGTCAAACATGAGAATTCTTGAAGACGAAA
GGGCCTCGTGATACGCCTATTTTTATAGGTTAATGTCATGATAATAATGGTTTCTTAGACGTCAGGTGGC
ACTTTTCGGGGAAATGTGCGCGGAACCCCTATTTGTTTATTTTTCTAAATACATTCAAATATGTATCCGC
TCATGAGACAATAACCCTGATAAATGCTTCAATAATATTGAAAAAGGAAGAGTATGAGTATTCAACATTT
CCGTGTCGCCCTTATTCCCTTTTTTGCGGCATTTTGCCTTCCTGTTTTTGCTCACCCAGAAACGCTGGTG
AAAGTAAAAGATGCTGAAGATCAGTTGGGTGCACGAGTGGGTTACATCGAACTGGATCTCAACAGCGGTA
AGATCCTTGAGAGTTTTCGCCCCGAAGAACGTTTTCCAATGATGAGCACTTTTAAAGTTCTGCTATGTGG
CGCGGTATTATCCCGTGTTGACGCCGGGCAAGAGCAACTCGGTCGCCGCATACACTATTCTCAGAATGAC
TTGGTTGAGTACTCACCAGTCACAGAAAAGCATCTTACGGATGGCATGACAGTAAGAGAATTATGCAGTG
CTGCCATAACCATGAGTGATAACACTGCGGCCAACTTACTTCTGACAACGATCGGAGGACCGAAGGAGCT
AACCGCTTTTTTGCACAACATGGGGGATCATGTAACTCGCCTTGATCGTTGGGAACCGGAGCTGAATGAA
GCCATACCAAACGACGAGCGTGACACCACGATGCCTGCAGCAATGGCAACAACGTTGCGCAAACTATTAA
CTGGCGAACTACTTACTCTAGCTTCCCGGCAACAATTAATAGACTGGATGGAGGCGGATAAAGTTGCAGG
ACCACTTCTGCGCTCGGCCCTTCCGGCTGGCTGGTTTATTGCTGATAAATCTGGAGCCGGTGAGCGTGGG
TCTCGCGGTATCATTGCAGCACTGGGGCCAGATGGTAAGCCCTCCCGTATCGTAGTTATCTACACGACGG
GGAGTCAGGCAACTATGGATGAACGAAATAGACAGATCGCTGAGATAGGTGCCTCACTGATTAAGCATTG
GTAACTGTCAGACCAAGTTTACTCATATATACTTTAGATTGATTTAAAACTTCATTTTTAATTTAAAAGG
ATCTAGGTGAAGATCCTTTTTGATAATCTCATGACCAAAATCCCTTAACGTGAGTTTTCGTTCCACTGAG
CGTCAGACCCCGTAGAAAAGATCAAAGGATCTTCTTGAGATCCTTTTTTTCTGCGCGTAATCTGCTGCTT
GCAAACAAAAAAACCACCGCTACCAGCGGTGGTTTGTTTGCCGGATCAAGAGCTACCAACTCTTTTTCCG
AAGGTAACTGGCTTCAGCAGAGCGCAGATACCAAATACTGTCCTTCTAGTGTAGCCGTAGTTAGGCCACC
ACTTCAAGAACTCTGTAGCACCGCCTACATACCTCGCTCTGCTAATCCTGTTACCAGTGGCTGCTGCCAG
TGGCGATAAGTCGTGTCTTACCGGGTTGGACTCAAGACGATAGTTACCGGATAAGGCGCAGCGGTCGGGC
TGAACGGGGGGTTCGTGCACACAGCCCAGCTTGGAGCGAACGACCTACACCGAACTGAGATACCTACAGC
GTGAGCTATGAGAAAGCGCCACGCTTCCCGAAGGGAGAAAGGCGGACAGGTATCCGGTAAGCGGCAGGGT
CGGAACAGGAGAGCGCACGAGGGAGCTTCCAGGGGGAAACGCCTGGTATCTTTATAGTCCTGTCGGGTTT
CGCCACCTCTGACTTGAGCGTCGATTTTTGTGATGCTCGTCAGGGGGGCGGAGCCTATGGAAAAACGCCA
GCAACGCGGCCTTTTTACGGTTCCTGGCCTTTTGCTGGCCTTGAAGCTGTCCCTGATGGTCGTCATCTAC
CTGCCTGGACAGCATGGCCTGCAACGCGGGCATCCCGATGCCGCCGGAAGCGAGAAGAATCATAATGGGG
AAGGCCATCCAGCCTCGCGTCGCGAACGCCAGCAAGACGTAGCCCAGCGCGTCGGCCCCGAGATGCGCCG
CGTGCGGCTGCTGGAGATGGCGGACGCGATGGATATGTTCTGCCAAGGGTTGGTTTGCGCATTCACAGTT
CTCCGCAAGAATTGATTGGCTCCAATTCTTGGAGTGGTGAATCCGTTAGCGAGGTGCCGCCCTGCTTCAT
CCCCGTGGCCCGTTGCTCGCGTTTGCTGGCGGTGTCCCCGGAAGAAATATATTTGCATGTCTTTAGTTCT
ATGATGACACAAACCCCGCCCAGCGTCTTGTCATTGGCGAATTCGAACACGCAGATGCAGTCGGGGCGGC
GCGGTCCGAGGTCCACTTCGCATATTAAGGTGACGCGTGTGGCCTCGAACACCGAGCGACCCTGCAGCGA
CCCGCTTAACAGCGTCAACAGCGTGCCGCAGATCCCGGGGGGCAATGAGATATGAAAAAGCCTGAACTCA
CCGCGACGTCTGTCGAGAAGTTTCTGATCGAAAAGTTCGACAGCGTCTCCGACCTGATGCAGCTCTCGGA
GGGCGAAGAATCTCGTGCTTTCAGCTTCGATGTAGGAGGGCGTGGATATGTCCTGCGGGTAAATAGCTGC
GCCGATGGTTTCTACAAAGATCGTTATGTTTATCGGCACTTTGCATCGGCCGCGCTCCCGATTCCGGAAG
TGCTTGACATTGGGGAATTCAGCGAGAGCCTGACCTATTGCATCTCCCGCCGTGCACAGGGTGTCACGTT
GCAAGACCTGCCTGAAACCGAACTGCCCGCTGTTCTGCAGCCGGTCGCGGAGGCCATGGATGCGATCGCT
GCGGCCGATCTTAGCCAGACGAGCGGGTTCGGCCCATTCGGACCGCAAGGAATCGGTCAATACACTACAT
GGCGTGATTTCATATGCGCGATTGCTGATCCCCATGTGTATCACTGGCAAACTGTGATGGACGACACCGT
CAGTGCGTCCGTCGCGCAGGCTCTCGATGAGCTGATGCTTTGGGCCGAGGACTGCCCCGAAGTCCGGCAC
CTCGTGCACGCGGATTTCGGCTCCAACAATGTCCTGACGGACAATGGCCGCATAACAGCGGTCATTGACT
GGAGCGAGGCGATGTTCGGGGATTCCCAATACGAGGTCGCCAACATCTTCTTCTGGAGGCCGTGGTTGGC
TTGTATGGAGCAGCAGACGCGCTACTTCGAGCGGAGGCATCCGGAGCTTGCAGGATCGCCGCGGCTCCGG
GCGTATATGCTCCGCATTGGTCTTGACCAACTCTATCAGAGCTTGGTTGACGGCAATTTCGATGATGCAG
CTTGGGCGCAGGGTCGATGCGACGCAATCGTCCGATCCGGAGCCGGGACTGTCGGGCGTACACAAATCGC
CCGCAGAAGCGCGGCCGTCTGGACCGATGGCTGTGTAGAAGTACTCGCCGATAGTGGAAACCGACGCCCC
AGCACTCGTCCGGATCGGGAGATGGGGGAGGCTAACTGAAACACGGAAGGAGACAATACCGGAAGGAACC
CGCGCTATGACGGCAATAAAAAGACAGAATAAAACGCACGGGTGTTGGGTCGTTTGTTCATAAACGCGGG
GTTCGGTCCCAGGGCTGGCACTCTGTCGATACCCCACCGAGACCCCATTGGGGCCAATACGCCCGCGTTT
CTTCCTTTTCCCCACCCCACCCCCCAAGTTCGGGTGAAGGCCCAGGGCTCGCAGCCAACGTCGGGGCGGC
AGGCCCTGCCATAGCCACTGGCCCCGTGGGTTAGGGACGGGGTCCCCCATGGGGAATGGTTTATGGTTCG
TGGGGGTTATTATTTTGGGCGTTGCGTGGGGTCAGGTCCACGACTGGACTGAGCAGACAGACCCATGGTT
TTTGGATGGCCTGGGCATGGACCGCATGTACTGGCGCGACACGAACACCGGGCGTCTGTGGCTGCCAAAC
ACCCCCGACCCCCAAAAACCACCGCGCGGATTTCTGGCGTGCCAAGCTAGTCGACCAATTCTCATGTTTG
ACAGCTTATCATCGCAGATCCGGGCAACGTTGTTGCCATTGCTGCAGGCGCAGAACTGGTAGGTATGGAA
GATCTATACATTGAATCAATATTGGCAATTAGCCATATTAGTCATTGGTTATATAGCATAAATCAATATT
GGCTATTGGCCATTGCATACGTTGTATCTATATCATAATATGTACATTTATATTGGCTCATGTCCAATAT
GACCGCCATGTTGACATTGATTATTGACTAGTTATTAATAGTAATCAATTACGGGGTCATTAGTTCATAG
CCCATATATGGAGTTCCGCGTTACATAACTTACGGTAAATGGCCCGCCTGGCTGACCGCCCAACGACCCC
CGCCCATTGACGTCAATAATGACGTATGTTCCCATAGTAACGCCAATAGGGACTTTCCATTGACGTCAAT
GGGTGGAGTATTTACGGTAAACTGCCCACTTGGCAGTACATCAAGTGTATCATATGCCAAGTCCGCCCCC
TATTGACGTCAATGACGGTAAATGGCCCGCCTGGCATTATGCCCAGTACATGACCTTACGGGACTTTCCT
ACTTGGCAGTACATCTACGTATTAGTCATCGCTATTACCATGGTGATGCGGTTTTGGCAGTACACCAATG
GGCGTGGATAGCGGTTTGACTCACGGGGATTTCCAAGTCTCCACCCCATTGACGTCAATGGGAGTTTGTT
TTGGCACCAAAATCAACGGGACTTTCCAAAATGTCGTAATAACCCCGCCCCGTTGACGCAAATGGGCGGT
AGGCGTGTACGGTGGGAGGTCTATATAAGCAGAGCTCGTTTAGTGAACCGTCAGATCTCTAGAAGCTGGG
TACCAGCTGCTAGCGCCACCATGGAGACCACCCCCCTGAACAGTCAAAAGCAACTCTCTGCCTGTGAGGA
TGGAGAGGACTGTCAGGAGAATGGCGTTCTTCAAAAGGTTGTACCCACCCCTGGAGATAAGGTGGAAAGC
GGCCAGATTTCCAACGGCTACAGCGCCGTGCCATCACCTGGAGCCGGGGATGATACACGGCACAGCATTC
CCGCAACCACCACGACACTGGTTGCAGAGCTTCACCAGGGCGAGAGGGAGACGTGGGGCAAAAAGGTAGA
TTTTCTGCTTTCCGTGATCGGTTACGCGGTCGATCTGGGGAACGTGTGGAGGTTCCCTTACATTTGTTAC
CAAAACGGAGGGGGTGCCTTCTTGCTGCCCTACACAATTATGGCGATTTTTGGGGGTATCCCGCTCTTCT
ACATGGAACTGGCCTTGGGTCAGTACCACCGGAACGGCTGCATTAGCATTTGGCGCAAGATATGCCCCAT
TTTCAAGGGAATCGGATACGCAATCTGTATAATCGCGTTCTATATTGCATCATATTACAACACCATCATG
GCCTGGGCCCTTTATTACTTGATCAGCAGTTTCACCGACCAATTGCCGTGGACGAGCTGTAAGAACTCAT
GGAATACCGGGAACTGTACCAACTACTTCTCTGAGGACAGCTCAGGAGGTAGCGGGGGTGAACAGAAGCT
GATTAGCGAGGAGGACTTGGGCAGTCCAGGCGGAAGCGGCAACATCACTTGGACACTCCATAGTACGAGC
CCCGCAGAGGAGTTTTACACCAGGCACGTACTGCAGATTCATAGGAGCAAGGGTCTGCAAGACCTGGGCG
GTATTAGCTGGCAGCTCGCATTGTGCATAATGTTGATCTTTACGGTGATCTATTTCTCTATCTGGAAGGG
AGTAAAGACATCCGGCAAGGTGGTGTGGGTGACGGCGACCTTCCCCTACATTATACTCAGCGTGTTGTTG
GTGAGGGGGGCAACCCTGCCTGGGGCCTGGCGAGGCGTGCTGTTCTATCTCAAGCCAAACTGGCAGAAGC
TTCTTGAAACCGGAGTGTGGATCGACGCGGCCGCGCAAATCTTCTTTTCCCTCGGTCCCGGCTTCGGGGT
CCTTCTGGCATTCGCAAGCTACAACAAGTTCAACAATAACTGCTACCAGGACGCCCTCGTGACAAGTGTA
GTGAACTGCATGACCTCTTTCGTGAGCGGGTTTGTGATCTTCACAGTACTCGGATATATGGCTGAGATGA
GGAACGAAGATGTTAGTGAGGTTGCCAAAGACGCTGGCCCGAGCCTGTTGTTCATCACATACGCCGAGGC
TATCGCGAACATGCCCGCATCTACTTTCTTCGCCATCATCTTTTTCCTGATGCTGATAACCCTTGGGCTG
GATAGCACCTTCGCCGGACTGGAGGGTGTCATCACTGCCGTTCTCGACGAGTTCCCCCATGTGTGGGCCA
AGCGAGAGGAAAGGTTCGTGCTGGCCGTCGTAATCACATGCTTCTTCGGCTCACTGGTGACCCTTACCTT
TGGCGGTGCGTACGTGGTCAAGCTGCTCGAAGAGTACGCCACTGGACCGGCGGTTCTGACCGTGGCATTG
ATCGAGGCCGTGGCCGTAAGCTGGTTTTACGGCATCACGCAGTTCTGTAGGGACGTGAAAGAGATGCTGG
GCTTTTCTCCCGGTTGGTTTTGGAGGATTTGTTGGGTAGCAATTAGCCCCCTGTTTCTCCTTTTCATTAT
TTGCTCTTTTCTGATGTCTCCACCGCAGCTCCGACTGTTTCAGTACAACTACCCCTACTGGTCAATTATC
CTGGGCTATTGTATCGGCACCTCAAGTTTCATCTGCATCCCCACATACATCGCATACAGACTGATAATTA
CGCCCGGTACTTTTAAGGAGCGAATCATTAAAAGCATAACCCCCGAAACCCCCACCGAGATCCCTTGTGG
CGATATAAGACTCAATGCGGTCTAATAGCTCGAGGCCGGCAAGGCCGGATCCAGACATGATAAGATACAT
TGATGAGTTTGGACAAACCACAACTAGAATGCAGTGAAAAAAATGCTTTATTTGTGAAATTTGTGATGCT
ATTGCTTTATTTGTAACCATTATAAGCTGCAATAAACAAGTTAACAACAACAATTGCATTCATTTTATGT
TTCAGGTTCAGGGGGAGGTGTGGGAGGTTTTTTAAAGCAAGTAAAACCTCTACAAATGTGGTATGGCTGA
TTATGATCCGGCTGCCTCGCGCGTTTCGGTGATGACGGTGAAAACCTCTGACACATGCAGCTCCCGGAGA
CGGTCACAGCTTGTCTGTAAGCGGATGCCGGGAGCAGACAAGCCCGTCAGGGCGCGTCAGCGGGTGTTGG
CGGGTGTCGGGGCGCAGCCATGAGGTCGACTCTAGAGGATCGATCCCCGCCCCGGACGAACTAAACCTGA
CTACGACATCTCTGCCCCTTCTTCGCGGGGCAGTGCATGTAATCCCTTCAGTTGGTTGGTACAACTTGCC
AACTGGGCCCTGTTCCACATGTGACACGGGGGGGGACCAAACACAAAGGGGTTCTCTGACTGTAGTTGAC
ATCCTTATAAATGGATGTGCACATTTGCCAACACTGAGTGGCTTTCATCCTGGAGCAGACTTTGCAGTCT
GTGGACTGCAACACAACATTGCCTTTATGTGTAACTCTTGGCTGAAGCTCTTACACCAATGCTGGGGGAC
ATGTACCTCCCAGGGGCCCAGGAAGACTACGGGAGGCTACACCAACGTCAATCAGAGGGGCCTGTGTAGC
TACCGATAAGCGGACCCTCAAGAGGGCATTAGCAATAGTGTTTATAAGGCCCCCTTGTTAACCCTAAACG
GGTAGCATATGCTTCCCGGGTAGTAGTATATACTATCCAGACTAACCCTAATTCAATAGCATATGTTACC
CAACGGGAAGCATATGCTATCGAATTAGGGTTAGTAAAAGGGTCCTAAGGAACAGCGATATCTCCCACCC
CATGAGCTGTCACGGTTTTATTTACATGGGGTCAGGATTCCACGAGGGTAGTGAACCATTTTAGTCACAA
GGGCAGTGGCTGAAGATCAAGGAGCGGGCAGTGAACTCTCCTGAATCTTCGCCTGCTTCTTCATTCTCCT
TCGTTTAGCTAATAGAATAACTGCTGAGTTGTGAACAGTAAGGTGTATGTGAGGTGCTCGAAAACAAGGT
TTCAGGTGACGCCCCCAGAATAAAATTTGGACGGGGGGTTCAGTGGTGGCATTGTGCTATGACACCAATA
TAACCCTCACAAACCCCTTGGGCAATAAATACTAGTGTAGGAATGAAACATTCTGAATATCTTTAACAAT
AGAAATCCATGGGGTGGGGACAAGCCGTAAAGACTGGATGTCCATCTCACACGAATTTATGGCTATGGGC
AACACATAATCCTAGTGCAATATGATACTGGGGTTATTAAGATGTGTCCCAGGCAGGGACCAAGACAGGT
GAACCATGTTGTTACACTCTATTTGTAACAAGGGGAAAGAGAGTGGACGCCGACAGCAGCGGACTCCACT
GGTTGTCTCTAACACCCCCGAAAATTAAACGGGGCTCCACGCCAATGGGGCCCATAAACAAAGACAAGTG
GCCACTCTTTTTTTTGAAATTGTGGAGTGGGGGCACGCGTCAGCCCCCACACGCCGCCCTGCGGTTTTGG
ACTGTAAAATAAGGGTGTAATAACTTGGCTGATTGTAACCCCGCTAACCACTGCGGTCAAACCACTTGCC
CACAAAACCACTAATGGCACCCCGGGGAATACCTGCATAAGTAGGTGGGCGGGCCAAGATAGGGGCGCGA
TTGCTGCGATCTGGAGGACAAATTACACACACTTGCGCCTGAGCGCCAAGCACAGGGTTGTTGGTCCTCA
TATTCACGAGGTCGCTGAGAGCACGGTGGGCTAATGTTGCCATGGGTAGCATATACTACCCAAATATCTG
GATAGCATATGCTATCCTAATCTATATCTGGGTAGCATAGGCTATCCTAATCTATATCTGGGTAGCATAT
GCTATCCTAATCTATATCTGGGTAGTATATGCTATCCTAATTTATATCTGGGTAGCATAGGCTATCCTAA
TCTATATCTGGGTAGCATATGCTATCCTAATCTATATCTGGGTAGTATATGCTATCCTAATCTGTATCCG
GGTAGCATATGCTATCCTAATAGAGATTAGGGTAGTATATGCTATCCTAATTTATATCTGGGTAGCATAT
ACTACCCAAATATCTGGATAGCATATGCTATCCTAATCTATATCTGGGTAGCATATGCTATCCTAATCTA
TATCTGGGTAGCATAGGCTATCCTAATCTATATCTGGGTAGCATATGCTATCCTAATCTATATCTGGGTA
GTATATGCTATCCTAATTTATATCTGGGTAGCATAGGCTATCCTAATCTATATCTGGGTAGCATATGCTA
TCCTAATCTATATCTGGGTAGTATATGCTATCCTAATCTGTATCCGGGTAGCATATGCTATCCTCATGCA
TATACAGTCAGCATATGATACCCAGTAGTAGAGTGGGAGTGCTATCCTTTGCATATGCCGCCACCTCCCA
AGGGGGCGTGAATTTTCGCTGCTTGTCCTTTTCCTGCTGGTTGCTCCCATTCTTAGGTGAATTTAAGGAG
GCCAGGCTAAAGCCGTCGCATGTCTGATTGCTCACCAGGTAAATGTCGCTAATGTTTTCCAACGCGAGAA
GGTGTTGAGCGCGGAGCTGAGTGACGTGACAACATGGGTATGCCCAATTGCCCCATGTTGGGAGGACGAA
AATGGTGACAAGACAGATGGCCAGAAATACACCAACAGCACGCATGATGTCTACTGGGGATTTATTCTTT
AGTGCGGGGGAATACACGGCTTTTAATACGATTGAGGGCGTCTCCTAACAAGTTACATCACTCCTGCCCT
TCCTCACCCTCATCTCCATCACCTCCTTCATCTCCGTCATCTCCGTCATCACCCTCCGCGGCAGCCCCTT
CCACCATAGGTGGAAACCAGGGAGGCAAATCTACTCCATCGTCAAAGCTGCACACAGTCACCCTGATATT
GCAGGTAGGAGCGGGCTTTGTCATAACAAGGTCCTTAATCGCATCCTTCAAAACCTCAGCAAATATATGA
GTTTGTAAAAAGACCATGAAATAACAGACAATGGACTCCCTTAGCGGGCCAGGTTGTGGGCCGGGTCCAG
GGGCCATTCCAAAGGGGAGACGACTCAATGGTGTAAGACGACATTGTGGAATAGCAAGGGCAGTTCCTCG
CCTTAGGTTGTAAAGGGAGGTCTTACTACCTCCATATACGAACACACCGGCGACCCAAGTTCCTTCGTCG
GTAGTCCTTTCTACGTGACTCCTAGCCAGGAGAGCTCTTAAACCTTCTGCAATGTTCTCAAATTTCGGGT
TGGAACCTCCTTGACCACGATGCTTTCCAAACCACCCTCCTTTTTTGCGCCTGCCTCCATCACCCTGACC
CCGGGGTCCAGTGCTTGGGCCTTCTCCTGGGTCATCTGCGGGGCCCTGCTCTATCGCTCCCGGGGGCACG
TCAGGCTCACCATCTGGGCCACCTTCTTGGTGGTATTCAAAATAATCGGCTTCCCCTACAGGGTGGAAAA
ATGGCCTTCTACCTGGAGGGGGCCTGCGCGGTGGAGACCCGGATGATGATGACTGACTACTGGGACTCCT
GGGCCTCTTTTCTCCACGTCCACGACCTCTCCCCCTGGCTCTTTCACGACTTCCCCCCCTGGCTCTTTCA
CGTCCTCTACCCCGGCGGCCTCCACTACCTCCTCGACCCCGGCCTCCACTACCTCCTCGACCCCGGCCTC
CACTGCCTCCTCGACCCCGGCCTC
